>Addgene plasmid #80056 | pMT-flk1-cytoBirA-2A-mCherry_Ras | addgene partial sequence | sequence record 157417 | pBluescript-SK 5'-tctagaactagtggatc-3'
AGAACCAGAGGTGTAAAGTACTTGAGTAATTTTACTTGATTACTGTACTTAAGTATTATTTTTGGGGATT
TTTACTTTACTTGAGTACAATTAAAAATCAATACTTTTACTTTTACTTAATTACATTTTTTTAGAAAAAA
AAGTACTTTTTACTCCTTACAATTTTATTTACAGTCAAAAAGTACTTATTTTTTGGAGATCACTTGGGCC
CGGCTCGAGGTTGTATGAAGTTTCTGTGTGACTGGAAAAAAACCAACGCTGCCCCTCGCGACCGCTCCCC
GCCAAAACACGCACGAGGACGCGCTTCAGCCGGAGTGTAATACCGCTGAGTGACCGCAAGGTGGTGTCTC
ACACACGGTTTTTAACTTGCTGTTACTCATCATGTCTCCCTAAAATATTTCATTCAGGTTCACACAATTT
ATTTGGCGTGGTGAAGCCAAGATTAATAATCCAGCCTCATTAATATTAACAACTACAATCATTTTGCTAT
TTGGACATCACTCATATGCTATAAAATTGCATGTGTCTGTATATAATAACTGCTATTTGATTGTAACTTA
AGTAACTGAGGTTTACTTAAAGTAATGCAATTATGTGATTGTAATGCAAAAATGTGCATCTTTTGTAAAG
CTGCATTGAAACAATAATTACTGTAAAAAGCTCTGTACAAATAAACTTAAATTTAATATTTAGTTACATT
ATAGCGCACAATTTCCACTATATTAAATGCACTTTTATTATAAATAGTAATAGAATATAAAAATGAAATA
TAAAAGCCTCAGAAACAAGCGCTCTAAATAATATTTTAAGATAAATGGAGAACTAGGCCTGCTCTTTTGA
TATTCAGAATTTCCGTGTTGAAAGGTCTGGCC
