>Addgene plasmid #80056 | pMT-flk1-cytoBirA-2A-mCherry_Ras | addgene partial sequence | sequence record 157418 | EBV-rev 5'-GTGGTTTGTCCAAACTCATC-3'
CCGGTTAATACGACTCACTATAGGGAGTCCGGGTAATACGACTCACTATAGTTCTAGATCAGGAGAGCAC
ACACTTGCAGCTCATGCAGCCGGGGCCACTCTCATCAGGAGGGTTCAGCTTAGATCTTCCTCCTCCCTTG
TACAGCTCGTCCATGCCGCCGGTGGAGTGGCGGCCCTCGGCGCGTTCGTACTGTTCCACGATGGTGTAGT
CCTCGTTGTGGGAGGTGATGTCCAACTTGATGTTGACGTTGTAGGCGCCGGGCAGCTGCACGGGCTTCTT
GGCCTTGTAGGTGGTCTTGACCTCAGCGTCGTAGTGGCCGCCGTCCTTCAGCTTCAGCCTCTGCTTGATC
TCGCCCTTCAGGGCGCCGTCCTCGGGGTACATCCGCTCGGAGGAGGCCTCCCAGCCCATGGTCTTCTTCT
GCATTACGGGGCCGTCGGAGGGGAAGTTGGTGCCGCGCAGCTTCACCTTGTAGATGAACTCGCCGTCCTG
CAGGGAGGAGTCCTGGGTCACGGTCACCACGCCGCCGTCCTCGAAGTTCATCACGCGCTCCCACTTGAAG
CCCTCGGGGAAGGACAGCTTCAAGTAGTCGGGGATGTCGGCGGGGTGCTTCACGTAGGCCTTGGAGCCGT
ACATGAACTGAGGGGACAGGATGTCCCAGGCGAAGGGCAGGGGGCCACCCTTGGTCACCTTCAGCTTGGC
GGTCTGGGTGCCCTCGTAGGGGCGGCCCTCGCCCTCGCCCTCGATCTCGAACTCGTGGCCGTTCACGGAG
CCCTCCATGTGCACCTTGAAGCGCATGAACTCCTTGATGATGGCCATGTTATCCTCCTCGCCCTTGCTCA
CCATAGATCTGGGCCCGGGATTTTCCTCCACGTCCCCGCATGTTAGAAGACTTCCCCTGCCCTCTCCTGA
TCCGATATCTTTTTCTGCACTACGCAGGGATATTTCACCGCCCATCC
