>Addgene plasmid #80056 | pMT-flk1-cytoBirA-2A-mCherry_Ras | addgene partial sequence | sequence record 157960 | mCherryseq-R 5'-cctcctcgcccttgctcaccat-3'
GTTAGAAGACTTCCCCTGCCCTCTCCTGATCCGATATCTTTTTCTGCACTACGCAGGGATATTTCACCGC
CCATCCAGGGTTTTATTATTCCATCCTGCTCAAGTAATAAAGCCCCCTGTTTGTCTATTCCGCGTGAAAT
GCCAAATATTTCTTTATCACCAATGATAAGTTTCACTGGGCGATTAATAAAATTATCCAGCTTTTCCCAG
CGCGACAGATAAGGTGCCAATCCTTCTTGTTCGAAGAGTTCCAACGCAGCACGTAATTCACGTATTAGCA
TGGCCGCCAACGTATTACGATCGAGATTGATCCCCGCTTCCTGCAGCGTGATCCACCCCTGATTAACGAC
ACTCTCTTCAACACGGCGCATTGCCATGTTGATCCCGGCTCCAATGACTATTTGCGCCGCATCGCCAGTT
TTGCCAGTCAGCTCCACCAGAATGCCTGCCAGCTTGCGATCCTGCAGATAGAGGTCATTAGGCCATTTAA
CACGAACTTTATCTGCACCCAGCTTGCGTAATACTTCCGCCATCACGATACCGATAACCAGACTTAAACC
AATCGCCGCCGCCGGGCCTTGTTCCAGACGCCAGAACATCGACAAATATAAGTTTGCGCCAAAAGGCGAA
AACCATTTCCGACCCCGGCGACCACGGCCAGCCTGCTGGTATTCTGCAATGCAAGCATCGCCCGATTTAA
GCTCTCCGATACGATCAAGAAGGTACTGATTCGTGGAGTCAATCACTGGCAGCACGGCTACACTACCGCC
ATCCAGCTGACCCAATATCTGTTTAGCATTAAGTAACTGGATAGGCTCAGGCAGGCTGTATCCTTTACCC
GGAACGGTAAAGACATCAACGCCCCAGTCACGCAGTGTCTGAATGTGTTTATTAATAGCCGCCCGGCTCA
TTCCCAGCGTTTCACCCAACTGCTCGCCAGAGTGAAATTCACCGTTCGCTAACAGGGCAATCAATTTCAG
TGGCACGGTGTTATCCTTCATAGGAGATCTGCCTGGAAGTGAGGCATAGTCGGGCACATCGTAACCCGGG
AGGCTAGCATAATCAGGAACATCATACCCGGGCAAACTTGCGTAATC
