[The description below was written by a language model from this plasmid's Addgene catalogue record.]
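Description:
pMT-flk1-cytoBirA-2A-mCherry_Ras is a Tol2 transposon-based transgenesis plasmid built on the pMT backbone, with a recorded total size of about 8.6 kb, of which roughly 2.1 kb is the insert. Although it is catalogued as a bacterial expression vector, the payload is designed for zebrafish. Bacteria serve only to propagate it, as a high-copy plasmid under ampicillin selection. The record does not name the origin of replication, and no feature table is provided, so the exact layout of backbone elements cannot be confirmed.

The expression cassette is driven by the flk1/kdrl promoter, a regulatory region generally used to direct expression to vascular endothelial cells in zebrafish. It controls a single open reading frame encoding the biotin ligase BirA with an N-terminal 3x HA tag, followed by a Thosea asigna virus 2A peptide and mCherry. The "cyto" in the name suggests that this BirA version is cytoplasmic. The 2A sequence causes ribosomal skipping, so BirA and the reporter are produced as separate proteins from one transcript. The mCherry is membrane-tethered, and the "Ras" in the name suggests this is achieved with a Ras-derived membrane-targeting motif. It therefore outlines the cells expressing the ligase, while the HA tag allows BirA itself to be detected. Tol2 sequences flank the cassette, allowing Tol2 transposase to integrate it into the genome to make stable transgenic lines.

The associated publication describes a "biotagging" approach for specific zebrafish cell populations. In this approach, a tissue-restricted BirA driver such as this one would biotinylate a suitably tagged acceptor protein supplied separately, permitting cell-type-specific purification of tagged material for transcriptome analysis.
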