Addgene plasmid #80056: pMT-flk1-cytoBirA-2A-mCherry_Ras
Purpose: Flk1/Kdrl promoter driving HA-tagged biotin ligase (BirA), a Thosea asigna virus peptide (2A), and membrane-tethered mCherry protein (membCherry); flanked by Tol2 sequences
Depositing lab: Tatjana Sauka-Spengler. Depositing organization: University of Oxford. Publication: Biotagging of Specific Cell Populations in Zebrafish Reveals Gene Regulatory Logic Encoded in the Nuclear Transcriptome. Trinh LA, Chong-Morrison V, Gavriouchkina D, Hochgreb-Hagele T, Senanayake U, Fraser SE, Sauka-Spengler T. Cell Rep. 2017 Apr 11;19(2):425-440. doi: 10.1016/j.celrep.2017.03.045. PubMed 28402863.
Backbone
  Vector backbone: pMT
  Backbone size w/o insert (bp): 6567
  Total vector size (bp): 8622
  Vector type: Bacterial Expression
Growth in bacteria
  Bacterial resistance: Ampicillin, 100 μg/mL
  Growth temperature: 37°C
  Growth strain: DH5alpha
  Copy number: High Copy
Gene/Insert
  Gene/Insert name: Biotin ligase (BirA), a Thosea asigna virus peptide (2A), and mCherry protein
  Species: D. rerio (zebrafish)
  Insert size (bp): 2055
  Promoter: flk1
  Tag / fusion protein: 3x HA (N terminal on insert)
  Cloning method: Gibson Cloning
  Sequencing primers: 5′ GGATCAATTCATACcatgAA; 3′ taatacgactcactatagggag
Terms and licenses: Academic/Nonprofit Terms; Industry Terms: Not Available to Industry
How to cite: pMT-flk1-cytoBirA-2A-mCherry_Ras was a gift from Tatjana Sauka-Spengler (Addgene plasmid # 80056 ; http://n2t.net/addgene:80056 ; RRID:Addgene_80056)
